>Addgene plasmid #198113 | pNLF1-C_hCOL4A5-Nluc | addgene full sequence | sequence record 387881 | Addgene NGS Result
TCAATATTGGCCATTAGCCATATTATTCATTGGTTATATAGCATAAATCAATATTGGCTATTGGCCATTG
CATACGTTGTATCTATATCATAATATGTACATTTATATTGGCTCATGTCCAATATGACCGCCATGTTGGC
ATTGATTATTGACTAGTTATTAATAGTAATCAATTACGGGGTCATTAGTTCATAGCCCATATATGGAGTT
CCGCGTTACATAACTTACGGTAAATGGCCCGCCTGGCTGACCGCCCAACGACCCCCGCCCATTGACGTCA
ATAATGACGTATGTTCCCATAGTAACGCCAATAGGGACTTTCCATTGACGTCAATGGGTGGAGTATTTAC
GGTAAACTGCCCACTTGGCAGTACATCAAGTGTATCATATGCCAAGTCCGCCCCCTATTGACGTCAATGA
CGGTAAATGGCCCGCCTGGCATTATGCCCAGTACATGACCTTACGGGACTTTCCTACTTGGCAGTACATC
TACGTATTAGTCATCGCTATTACCATGGTGATGCGGTTTTGGCAGTACACCAATGGGCGTGGATAGCGGT
TTGACTCACGGGGATTTCCAAGTCTCCACCCCATTGACGTCAATGGGAGTTTGTTTTGGCACCAAAATCA
ACGGGACTTTCCAAAATGTCGTAATAACCCCGCCCCGTTGACGCAAATGGGCGGTAGGCGTGTACGGTGG
GAGGTCTATATAAGCAGAGCTGGTTTAGTGAACCGTCAGATCACTAGAAGCTTTATTGCGGTAGTTTATC
ACAGTTAAATTGCTAACGCAGTCAGTGCTTCTGACACAACAGTCTCGAACTTAAGCTGCAGAAGTTGGTC
GTGAGGCACTGGGCAGGTAAGTATCAAGGTTACAAGACAGGTTTAAGGAGACCAATAGAAACTGGGCTTG
TCGAGACAGAGAAGACTCTTGCGTTTCTGATAGGCACCTATTGGTCTTACTGACATCCACTTTGCCTTTC
TCTCCACAGGTGTCCACTCCCAGTTCAATTACAGCTCTTAAGGCTAGAGTATTAATACGACTCACTATAG
GGCTAGCAAAGCGATCGCCATGAAACTGCGTGGAGTCAGCCTGGCTGCCGGCTTGTTCTTACTGGCCCTG
AGTCTTTGGGGGCAGCCTGCAGAGGCTGCGGCTTGCTATGGGTGTTCTCCAGGATCAAAGTGTGACTGCA
GTGGCATAAAAGGGGAAAAGGGAGAGAGAGGGTTTCCAGGTTTGGAAGGACACCCAGGATTGCCTGGATT
TCCAGGTCCAGAAGGGCCTCCGGGGCCTCGGGGACAAAAGGGTGATGATGGAATTCCAGGGCCACCAGGA
CCAAAAGGAATCAGAGGTCCTCCTGGACTTCCTGGATTTCCAGGGACACCAGGTCTTCCTGGAATGCCAG
GCCACGATGGGGCCCCAGGACCTCAAGGTATTCCCGGATGCAATGGAACCAAGGGAGAACGTGGATTTCC
AGGCAGTCCCGGTTTTCCTGGTTTACAGGGTCCTCCAGGACCCCCTGGGATCCCAGGTATGAAGGGTGAA
CCAGGTAGTATAATTATGTCATCACTGCCAGGACCAAAGGGTAATCCAGGATATCCAGGTCCTCCTGGAA
TACAAGGCCTACCTGGTCCCACTGGTATACCAGGGCCAATTGGTCCCCCAGGACCACCAGGTTTGATGGG
CCCTCCTGGTCCACCAGGACTTCCAGGACCTAAGGGGAATATGGGCTTAAATTTCCAGGGACCCAAAGGT
GAAAAAGGTGAGCAAGGTCTTCAGGGCCCACCTGGGCCACCTGGGCAGATCAGTGAACAGAAAAGACCAA
TTGATGTAGAGTTTCAGAAAGGAGATCAGGGACTTCCTGGTGACCGAGGGCCTCCTGGACCTCCAGGGAT
ACGTGGTCCTCCAGGTCCCCCAGGTGGTGAGAAAGGTGAGAAGGGTGAGCAAGGAGAGCCAGGCAAAAGA
GGTAAACCAGGCAAAGATGGAGAAAATGGCCAACCAGGAATTCCTGGTTTGCCTGGTGATCCTGGTTACC
CTGGTGAACCCGGAAGGGATGGTGAAAAGGGCCAAAAAGGTGACACTGGCCCACCTGGACCTCCTGGACT
TGTAATTCCTAGACCTGGGACTGGTATAACTATAGGAGAAAAAGGAAACATTGGGTTGCCTGGGTTGCCT
GGAGAAAAAGGAGAGCGAGGATTTCCTGGAATACAGGGTCCACCTGGCCTTCCTGGACCTCCAGGGGCTG
CAGTTATGGGTCCTCCTGGCCCTCCTGGATTTCCTGGAGAAAGGGGTCAGAAAGGTGATGAAGGACCACC
TGGAATTTCCATTCCTGGACCTCCTGGACTTGACGGACAGCCTGGGGCTCCTGGGCTTCCAGGGCCTCCT
GGCCCTGCTGGCCCTCACATTCCTCCTAGTGATGAGATATGTGAACCAGGCCCTCCAGGCCCCCCAGGAT
CTCCAGGTGATAAAGGACTCCAAGGAGAACAAGGAGTGAAAGGTGACAAAGGTGACACTTGCTTCAACTG
CATTGGAACTGGTATTTCAGGGCCTCCAGGTCAACCTGGTTTGCCAGGTCTCCCAGGTCCTCCAGGATCT
CTTGGTTTCCCTGGACAGAAAGGGGAAAAAGGACAAGCTGGTGCAACTGGTCCCAAAGGATTACCAGGCA
TTCCAGGAGCTCCAGGTGCTCCAGGCTTTCCTGGATCTAAAGGTGAACCTGGTGATATCCTCACTTTTCC
AGGAATGAAGGGTGACAAAGGAGAGTTGGGTTCCCCTGGAGCTCCAGGGCTTCCTGGTTTACCTGGCACT
CCTGGACAGGATGGATTGCCAGGGCTTCCTGGCCCGAAAGGAGAGCCTGGTGGAATTACTTTTAAGGGTG
AAAGAGGTCCCCCTGGGAACCCAGGTTTACCAGGCCTCCCAGGGAATATAGGGCCTATGGGTCCCCCTGG
TTTCGGCCCTCCAGGCCCAGTAGGTGAAAAAGGCATACAAGGTGTGGCAGGAAATCCAGGCCAGCCAGGA
ATACCAGGTCCTAAAGGGGATCCAGGTCAGACTATAACCCAGCCGGGGAAGCCTGGCTTGCCTGGTAACC
CAGGCAGAGATGGTGATGTAGGTCTTCCAGGTGACCCTGGACTTCCAGGGCAACCAGGCTTGCCAGGGAT
ACCTGGTAGCAAAGGAGAACCAGGTATCCCTGGAATTGGGCTTCCTGGACCACCTGGTCCCAAAGGCTTT
CCTGGAATTCCAGGACCTCCAGGAGCACCTGGGACACCTGGAAGAATTGGTCTAGAAGGCCCTCCTGGGC
CACCCGGCTTTCCAGGACCAAAGGGTGAACCAGGATTTGCATTACCTGGGCCACCTGGGCCACCAGGACT
TCCAGGTTTCAAAGGAGCACTTGGTCCAAAAGGTGATCGTGGTTTCCCAGGACCTCCGGGTCCTCCAGGA
CGCACTGGCTTAGATGGGCTCCCTGGACCAAAAGGTGATGTTGGACCAAATGGACAACCTGGACCAATGG
GACCTCCTGGGCTGCCAGGAATAGGTGTTCAGGGACCACCAGGACCACCAGGGATTCCTGGGCCAATAGG
TCAACCTGGTTTACATGGAATACCAGGAGAGAAGGGGGATCCAGGACCTCCTGGACTTGATGTTCCAGGA
CCCCCAGGTGAAAGAGGCAGTCCAGGGATCCCCGGAGCACCTGGTCCTATAGGACCTCCAGGATCACCAG
GGCTTCCAGGAAAAGCAGGTGCCTCTGGATTTCCAGGTACCAAAGGTGAAATGGGTATGATGGGACCTCC
AGGCCCACCAGGACCTTTGGGAATTCCTGGCAGGAGTGGTGTACCTGGTCTTAAAGGTGATGATGGCTTG
CAGGGTCAGCCAGGACTTCCTGGCCCTACAGGAGAAAAAGGTAGTAAAGGAGAGCCTGGCCTTCCAGGCC
CTCCTGGACCAATGGATCCAAATCTTCTGGGCTCAAAAGGAGAGAAGGGGGAACCTGGCTTACCAGGTAT
ACCTGGAGTTTCAGGGCCAAAAGGTTATCAGGGTTTGCCTGGAGACCCAGGGCAACCTGGACTGAGTGGA
CAACCTGGATTACCAGGACCACCAGGTCCCAAAGGTAACCCTGGTCTCCCTGGACAGCCAGGTCTTATAG
GACCTCCTGGACTTAAAGGAACCATCGGTGATATGGGTTTTCCAGGGCCTCAGGGTGTGGAAGGGCCTCC
TGGACCTTCTGGAGTTCCTGGACAACCTGGCTCCCCAGGATTACCTGGACAGAAAGGCGACAAAGGTGAT
CCTGGTATTTCAAGCATTGGTCTTCCAGGTCTTCCTGGTCCAAAGGGTGAGCCTGGTCTGCCTGGATACC
CAGGGAACCCTGGTATCAAAGGTTCTGTGGGAGATCCTGGTTTGCCCGGATTACCAGGAACCCCTGGAGC
AAAAGGACAACCAGGCCTTCCTGGATTCCCAGGAACCCCAGGCCCTCCTGGACCAAAAGGTATTAGTGGC
CCTCCTGGGAACCCCGGCCTTCCAGGAGAACCTGGTCCTGTAGGTGGTGGAGGTCATCCTGGGCAACCAG
GGCCTCCAGGCGAAAAAGGCAAACCCGGTCAAGATGGTATTCCTGGACCAGCTGGACAGAAGGGTGAACC
AGGTCAACCAGGCTTTGGAAACCCAGGACCGCCTGGACTTCCAGGACTTTCTGGCCAAAAGGGTGATGGA
GGATTACCTGGGATTCCAGGAAATCCTGGCCTTCCAGGTCCAAAGGGCGAACCAGGCTTTCACGGTTTCC
CTGGTGTGCAGGGTCCCCCAGGCCCTCCTGGTTCTCCGGGTCCAGCTCTGGAAGGACCTAAAGGCAACCC
TGGGCCCCAAGGTCCTCCTGGGAGACCAGGTCCTACAGGTTTTCAAGGTCTACCAGGTCCAGAAGGTCCT
CCAGGTCTCCCTGGAAATGGAGGTATTAAAGGAGAGAAGGGAAATCCAGGCCAACCTGGGCTACCTGGCT
TGCCTGGTTTGAAAGGAGATCAAGGACCACCAGGACTCCAGGGTAATCCTGGCCGGCCGGGTCTCAATGG
AATGAAAGGAGATCCTGGTCTCCCTGGTGTTCCAGGATTCCCAGGCATGAAAGGACCCAGTGGAGTACCT
GGATCAGCTGGCCCTGAGGGGGAACCGGGACTTATTGGTCCTCCAGGTCCTCCTGGATTACCTGGTCCTT
CAGGACAGAGTATCATAATTAAAGGAGATGCTGGTCCTCCAGGAATCCCTGGCCAGCCTGGGCTAAAGGG
TCTACCAGGACCCCAAGGACCTCAAGGCTTACCAGGTCCAACTGGCCCTCCAGGAGATCCTGGACGCAAT
GGACTCCCTGGCTTTGATGGTGCAGGAGGGCGCAAAGGAGACCCAGGTCTGCCAGGACAGCCAGGTACCC
GTGGTTTGGATGGTCCCCCTGGTCCAGATGGATTGCAAGGTCCCCCAGGTCCCCCTGGAACCTCCTCTGT
TGCACATGGATTTCTTATTACACGCCACAGCCAGACAACGGATGCACCACAATGCCCACAGGGAACACTT
CAGGTCTATGAAGGCTTTTCTCTCCTGTATGTACAAGGAAATAAAAGAGCCCACGGTCAAGACTTGGGGA
CGGCTGGCAGCTGCCTTCGTCGCTTTAGTACCATGCCTTTCATGTTCTGCAACATCAATAATGTTTGCAA
CTTTGCTTCAAGAAATGACTATTCTTACTGGCTCTCTACCCCAGAGCCCATGCCAATGAGCATGCAACCC
CTAAAGGGCCAGAGCATCCAGCCATTCATTAGTCGATGTGCAGTATGTGAAGCTCCAGCTGTGGTGATCG
CAGTTCACAGTCAGACGATCCAGATTCCCCATTGTCCTCAGGGATGGGATTCTCTGTGGATTGGTTATTC
CTTCATGATGCATACAAGTGCAGGGGCAGAAGGCTCAGGTCAAGCCCTAGCCTCCCCTGGTTCCTGCTTG
GAAGAGTTTCGTTCAGCTCCCTTCATCGAATGTCATGGGAGGGGTACCTGTAACTACTATGCCAACTCCT
ACAGCTTTTGGCTGGCAACTGTAGATGTGTCAGACATGTTCAGTAAACCTCAGTCAGAAACGCTGAAAGC
AGGAGACTTGAGGACACGAATTAGCCGATGTCAAGTGTGCATGAAGAGGACATTCTCGAGCGGCGTCTTC
ACACTCGAAGATTTCGTTGGGGACTGGCGACAGACAGCCGGCTACAACCTGGACCAAGTCCTTGAACAGG
GAGGTGTGTCCAGTTTGTTTCAGAATCTCGGGGTGTCCGTAACTCCGATCCAAAGGATTGTCCTGAGCGG
TGAAAATGGGCTGAAGATCGACATCCATGTCATCATCCCGTATGAAGGTCTGAGCGGCGACCAAATGGGC
CAGATCGAAAAAATTTTTAAGGTGGTGTACCCTGTGGATGATCATCACTTTAAGGTGATCCTGCACTATG
GCACACTGGTAATCGACGGGGTTACGCCGAACATGATCGACTATTTCGGACGGCCGTATGAAGGCATCGC
CGTGTTCGACGGCAAAAAGATCACTGTAACAGGGACCCTGTGGAACGGCAACAAAATTATCGACGAGCGC
CTGATCAACCCCGACGGCTCCCTGCTGTTCCGAGTAACCATCAACGGAGTGACCGGCTGGCGGCTGTGCG
AACGCATTCTGGCGTAAGGCCGCGACTCTAGGGCATGCAAGCTGATCCGGCTGCTAACAAAGCCCGAAAG
GAAGCTGAGTTGGCTGCTGCCACCGCTGAGCAATAACTAGCATAACCCCTTGGGGCGGCCGCTTCGAGCA
GACATGATAAGATACATTGATGAGTTTGGACAAACCACAACTAGAATGCAGTGAAAAAAATGCTTTATTT
GTGAAATTTGTGATGCTATTGCTTTATTTGTAACCATTATAAGCTGCAATAAACAAGTTAACAACAACAA
TTGCATTCATTTTATGTTTCAGGTTCAGGGGGAGATGTGGGAGGTTTTTTTAAGCAAGTAAAACCTCTAC
AAATGTGGTAAAATCGAATTTTAACAAAATATTAACGCTTACAATTTCCTGATGCGGTATTTTCTCCTTA
CGCATCTGTGCGGTATTTCACACCGCATACGCGGATCTGCGCAGCACCATGGCCTGAAATAACCTCTGAA
AGAGGAACTTGGTTAGGTACCTTCTGAGGCGGAAAGAACCAGCTGTGGAATGTGTGTCAGTTAGGGTGTG
GAAAGTCCCCAGGCTCCCCAGCAGGCAGAAGTATGCAAAGCATGCATCTCAATTAGTCAGCAACCAGGTG
TGGAAAGTCCCCAGGCTCCCCAGCAGGCAGAAGTATGCAAAGCATGCATCTCAATTAGTCAGCAACCATA
GTCCCGCCCCTAACTCCGCCCATCCCGCCCCTAACTCCGCCCAGTTCCGCCCATTCTCCGCCCCATGGCT
GACTAATTTTTTTTATTTATGCAGAGGCCGAGGCCGCCTCGGCCTCTGAGCTATTCCAGAAGTAGTGAGG
AGGCTTTTTTGGAGGCCTAGGCTTTTGCAAAAAGCTCGATTCTTCTGACACTAGCGCCACCATGAAGAAG
CCCGAACTCACCGCTACCAGCGTTGAAAAATTTCTCATCGAGAAGTTCGACAGTGTGAGCGACCTGATGC
AGTTGTCGGAGGGCGAAGAGAGCCGAGCCTTCAGCTTCGATGTCGGCGGACGCGGCTATGTACTGCGGGT
GAATAGCTGCGCTGATGGCTTCTACAAAGACCGCTACGTGTACCGCCACTTCGCCAGCGCTGCACTACCC
ATCCCCGAAGTGTTGGACATCGGCGAGTTCAGCGAGAGCCTGACATACTGCATCAGTAGACGCGCCCAAG
GCGTTACTCTCCAAGACCTCCCCGAAACAGAGCTGCCTGCTGTGTTACAGCCTGTCGCCGAAGCTATGGA
TGCTATTGCCGCCGCCGACCTCAGTCAAACCAGCGGCTTCGGCCCATTCGGGCCCCAAGGCATCGGCCAG
TACACAACCTGGCGGGATTTCATTTGCGCCATTGCTGATCCCCATGTCTACCACTGGCAGACCGTGATGG
ACGACACCGTGTCCGCCAGCGTAGCTCAAGCCCTGGACGAACTGATGCTGTGGGCCGAAGACTGTCCCGA
GGTGCGCCACCTCGTCCATGCCGACTTCGGCAGCAACAACGTCCTGACCGACAACGGCCGCATCACCGCC
GTAATCGACTGGTCCGAAGCTATGTTCGGGGACAGTCAGTACGAGGTGGCCAACATCTTCTTCTGGCGGC
CCTGGCTGGCTTGCATGGAGCAGCAGACTCGCTACTTCGAGCGCCGGCATCCCGAGCTGGCCGGCAGCCC
TCGTCTGCGAGCCTACATGCTGCGCATCGGCCTGGATCAGCTCTACCAGAGCCTCGTGGACGGCAACTTC
GACGATGCTGCCTGGGCTCAAGGCCGCTGCGATGCCATCGTCCGCAGCGGGGCCGGCACCGTCGGTCGCA
CACAAATCGCTCGCCGGAGCGCAGCCGTATGGACCGACGGCTGCGTCGAGGTGCTGGCCGACAGCGGCAA
CCGCCGGCCCAGTACACGACCGCGCGCTAAGGAGGTAGGTCGAGTTTAGACTCTAGCCATCACGATGGCC
GCAATAAAATATCTTTATTTTCATTACATCTGTGTGTTGGTTTTTTGTGTGAATCGATAGCGATAAGGAT
CCTCTTTGCGCTTGCGTTTTCCCTTGTCCAGATAGCCCAGTAGCTGACATTCATCCGGGGTCAGCACCGT
TTCTGCGGACTGGCTTTCTACGTAATGGTTTCTTAGACGTCAGGTGGCACTTTTCGGGGAAATGTGCGCG
GAACCCCTATTTGTTTATTTTTCTAAATACATTCAAATATGTATCCGCTCATGAGACAATAACCCTGATA
AATGCTTCAATAATATTGAAAAAGGAAGAGTATGAGTATTCAACATTTCCGTGTCGCCCTTATTCCCTTT
TTTGCGGCATTTTGCCTTCCTGTTTTTGCTCACCCAGAAACGCTGGTGAAAGTAAAAGATGCTGAAGATC
AGTTGGGTGCACGAGTGGGTTACATCGAACTGGATCTCAACAGCGGTAAGATCCTTGAGAGTTTTCGCCC
CGAAGAACGTTTTCCAATGATGAGCACTTTCAAAGTTCTGCTATGTGGCGCGGTATTATCCCGTATTGAC
GCCGGGCAAGAGCAACTCGGTCGCCGCATACACTATTCTCAGAATGACTTGGTTGAGTACTCACCAGTCA
CAGAAAAGCATCTTACGGATGGCATGACAGTAAGAGAATTATGCAGTGCTGCCATAACCATGAGTGATAA
CACTGCGGCCAACTTACTTCTGACAACTATCGGAGGACCGAAGGAGCTAACCGCTTTTTTGCACAACATG
GGGGATCATGTAACTCGCCTTGATCGTTGGGAACCGGAGCTGAATGAAGCCATACCAAACGACGAGCGTG
ACACCACGATGCCTGTAGCAATGGCAACAACGTTGCGCAAACTATTAACTGGCGAACTACTTACTCTAGC
TTCCCGGCAACAATTAATAGACTGGATGGAGGCGGATAAAGTTGCAGGACCACTTCTGCGCTCGGCCCTT
CCGGCTGGCTGGTTTATTGCTGATAAATCTGGAGCCGGTGAGCGTGGGTCTCGCGGTATCATTGCAGCAC
TGGGGCCAGATGGTAAGCCCTCCCGTATCGTAGTTATCTACACGACGGGGAGTCAGGCAACTATGGATGA
ACGAAATAGACAGATCGCTGAGATAGGTGCCTCACTGATTAAGCATTGGTAATTCGAAATGACCGACCAA
GCGACGCCCAACCGGTATCAGCTCACTCAAAGGCGGTAATACGGTTATCCACAGAATCAGGGGATAACGC
AGGAAAGAACATGTGAGCAAAAGGCCAGCAAAAGGCCAGGAACCGTAAAAAGGCCGCGTTGCTGGCGTTT
TTCCATAGGCTCCGCCCCCCTGACGAGCATCACAAAAATCGACGCTCAAGTCAGAGGTGGCGAAACCCGA
CAGGACTATAAAGATACCAGGCGTTTCCCCCTGGAAGCTCCCTCGTGCGCTCTCCTGTTCCGACCCTGCC
GCTTACCGGATACCTGTCCGCCTTTCTCCCTTCGGGAAGCGTGGCGCTTTCTCATAGCTCACGCTGTAGG
TATCTCAGTTCGGTGTAGGTCGTTCGCTCCAAGCTGGGCTGTGTGCACGAACCCCCCGTTCAGCCCGACC
GCTGCGCCTTATCCGGTAACTATCGTCTTGAGTCCAACCCGGTAAGACACGACTTATCGCCACTGGCAGC
AGCCACTGGTAACAGGATTAGCAGAGCGAGGTATGTAGGCGGTGCTACAGAGTTCTTGAAGTGGTGGCCT
AACTACGGCTACACTAGAAGGACAGTATTTGGTATCTGCGCTCTGCTGAAGCCAGTTACCTTCGGAAAAA
GAGTTGGTAGCTCTTGATCCGGCAAACAAACCACCGCTGGTAGCGGTGGTTTTTTTGTTTGCAAGCAGCA
GATTACGCGCAGAAAAAAAGGATTTCAAGAAGATCCTTTGATCTTTTCTACGGGGTCTGACGCTCAGTGG
AACGAAAACTCACGTTAAGGGATTTTGGTCATGAGATTATCAAAAAGGATCTTCACCTAGATCCTTTTAT
AGTCCGGAAATACAGGAACGCACGCTGGATGGCCCTTCGCTGGGATGGTGAAACCATGAAAAATGGCAGC
TTCAGTGGATTAAGTGGGGGTAATGTGGCCTGTACCCTCTGGTTGCATAGGTATTCATACGGTTAAAATT
TATCAGGCGCGATTGCGGCAGTTTTTCGGGTGGTTTGTTGCCATTTTTACCTGTCTGCTGCCGTGATCGC
GCTGAACGCGTTTTAGCGGTGCGTACAATTAAGGGATTATGGTAAATCCACTTACTGTCTGCCCTCGTAG
CCATCGAGATAAACCGCAGTACTCCGGCCACGATGCGTCCGGCGTAGAGGATCGAGATCT
Features (pLannotate 1.2.2; 20 found; start..end, strand, type, name):
    140..517     +  enhancer       CMV enhancer: human cytomegalovirus immediate early enhancer
    519..718     +  promoter       CMV promoter: human cytomegalovirus (CMV) immediate early promoter
    857..989     +  intron         chimeric intron: chimera between introns from human β-globin and immunoglobulin heavy chain genes
   1033..1051    +  promoter       T7 promoter: promoter for bacteriophage T7 RNA polymerase
   1070..6142    +  CDS            COL4A5: CO4A5_HUMAN - Experimental evidence at protein level: Swiss-Prot protein existence level 1. Type IV collagen is the major structural component of glomerular basement membranes (GBM), forming a 'chicken-wire' meshwork together with laminins, proteoglycans and entactin/nidogen. From Homo sapiens (Human).
   6155..6667    +  CDS            Nluc: NanoLuc® luciferase human codon-optimized
   6700..6749    +  CDS            SET1 (fragment): solubility-enhancement tag derived from T7 phage gene 10B
   6757..6776    +  terminator     T7 terminator (fragment): transcription terminator for bacteriophage T7 RNA polymerase
   6798..6919    -  polyA_signal   SV40 poly(A) signal: SV40 polyadenylation signal
   6942..7010    -  CDS            large T antigen (fragment): large T antigen from SV40 (simian virus 40)
   7015..7047    +  rep_origin     M13 ori (fragment): M13 bacteriophage origin of replication; arrow indicates direction of (+) strand synthesis
   7048..7099    -  misc_feature   bom (fragment): basis of mobility region from pBR322
   7164..7521    +  promoter       SV40 promoter: SV40 enhancer and early promoter
   7552..8574    +  CDS            hph: KHYB_ECOLX - Experimental evidence at protein level: Swiss-Prot protein existence level 1. The aminoglycoside phosphotransferases achieve inactivation of their antibiotic substrates by phosphorylation. Only phosphorylates hygromycin and closely related compounds such as demethyl analogs and destomycin. From Escherichia coli.
   8613..8661    +  polyA_signal   poly(A) signal: synthetic polyadenylation signal
   8682..8774    -  CDS            tnpA (fragment): TN5P_ECOLX - Also known as tnp. Experimental evidence at protein level: Swiss-Prot protein existence level 1. Mediates transposition of transposon Tn5 by a 'cut and paste' mechanism. First, the monomeric transposase binds the 19 bp inverted DNA repeats flanking the transposon. Then, dimerization of the DNA- bound transposase creates a synaptic DNA complex. After nicking of the first DNA strand, excision of the transposon proceeds through a series of intermediates. The transposase then mediates the insertion of the transposon at a new site by strand transfer. The activity of the wild- type tran
   8817..8921    +  promoter       AmpR promoter: bla
   8922..9782    +  CDS            AmpR: β-lactamase; bla; confers resistance to ampicillin, carbenicillin, and related antibiotics
   9940..10528   -  rep_origin     ori: high-copy-number ColE1/pMB1/pBR322/pUC origin of replication
  10644..10927   +  misc_feature   cer region: ColE1-derived recombination site that helps to maintain plasmids as monomers
