[The description below was written by a language model from this plasmid's Addgene catalogue record and pLannotate feature annotations shown in this document.]
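Description:
pNLF1-C_hCOL4A5-Nluc is a mammalian expression plasmid of about 11 kb, built on the Promega pNLF1-C backbone, that produces human type IV collagen α5 chain (COL4A5) fused at its C terminus to NanoLuc luciferase. It is propagated in E. coli through a high-copy ColE1/pUC-type origin with ampicillin resistance (β-lactamase under its own promoter). A ColE1-derived cer site is also present, which helps resolve plasmid multimers so the vector is maintained as monomers. For selection in mammalian cells, the backbone carries a hygromycin phosphotransferase (hph) gene driven by the SV40 enhancer/early promoter and terminated by a synthetic poly(A) signal.

The expression cassette begins with the CMV immediate-early enhancer and promoter, followed by a chimeric β-globin/immunoglobulin heavy chain intron that generally improves transcript processing and expression. A T7 promoter lies just upstream of the coding region and could support in vitro transcription. The COL4A5 open reading frame, inserted by Gibson assembly, runs directly into the human codon-optimized Nluc coding sequence, and an SV40 poly(A) signal lies downstream. Several other annotations in this region are short fragment matches (SET1 tag, T7 terminator, large T antigen, M13 ori, bom, tnpA) and probably represent backbone remnants rather than functional elements.

Because luciferase is made only when the full collagen reading frame is translated, the luminescent signal reports on production of full-length COL4A5. The associated publication describes NanoLuc reporters used to identify COL4A5 nonsense mutations susceptible to drug-induced stop codon readthrough. No mutation is recorded for this insert, so it may serve as the unmutated reference, although the record does not say so explicitly.
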