Addgene plasmid #198113: pNLF1-C_hCOL4A5-Nluc
Purpose: Express hCOL4A5 in mammalian cells
Depositing lab: Jeffrey Miner. Depositing organization: Washington University in Saint Louis. Publication: NanoLuc reporters identify COL4A5 nonsense mutations susceptible to drug-induced stop codon readthrough. Omachi K, Kai H, Roberge M, Miner JH. iScience. 2022 Feb 8;25(3):103891. doi: 10.1016/j.isci.2022.103891. eCollection 2022 Mar 18. PubMed 35243249.
Backbone
  Vector backbone: pNLF1-C
  Backbone manufacturer: Promega
  Vector type: Mammalian Expression
  Selectable markers: Hygromycin
Growth in bacteria
  Bacterial resistance: Ampicillin, 100 μg/mL
  Growth temperature: 37°C
  Growth strain: DH5alpha
  Copy number: High Copy
Gene/Insert
  Gene/Insert name: COL4A5
  Species: H. sapiens (human)
  Entrez Gene: COL4A5 (a.k.a. ASLN, ATS, ATS1, CA54)
  Promoter: CMV, beta-globin/IgG chimeric intron
  Tag / fusion protein: Nluc (C terminal on insert)
  Cloning method: Gibson Cloning
Terms and licenses: Academic/Nonprofit Terms; Industry Terms: Not Available to Industry
How to cite: pNLF1-C_hCOL4A5-Nluc was a gift from Jeffrey Miner (Addgene plasmid # 198113 ; http://n2t.net/addgene:198113 ; RRID:Addgene_198113)
